>Addgene plasmid #1196 | pGRE GFP | addgene partial sequence | sequence record 16453 | 1196 with GFP-R
TTCTCCTTTACTCATCCCGGGTAGGGGGATCCGTGTTTGCGTGTCTATAGAAGTATAGTAATTTATGCTA
CAAAGGACCTAATGTATAAGGAAAGAATATTTAGAGAAAAGAAGAAAACAAGAGTTTTATATACATACAG
AGCACATGCATGCCATATGATCATGTGTCGTCGCACACATATATATATGCCTGTATGTGTCAGCACTAAA
GTTGCCTGGCCATCCACGCTATATACACGCCTGGCGGATCTGCTCGACTGTACAGGATGTTCTAGCTACT
CGACTGTACAGGATGTTCNAGCTNCTCGAGTAGCTAGAACANCNTGTGNAGTCGAGGTCGAGGGTAATAA
CTGATATAATTAAATTGAAGCTCTAATTTGTGAGTTTAGTATACATGCATTTACTTATAATACAGTTTTT
TAGTTTTGCTGGCCGCATCTTCTCAAATATGCTTCCCAGCCTGCTTTTCTGTAACGTTCACCCTCTACCT
TAGCATCCCTTCCCTTTGCAAATAGTCCTCTTCCAACAATAATAATGTCAGATCCTGTAGAGACCACATC
ATCCACGGTTCTATACTGTTGACCCAATGCGTCTCCCTTGTCATCTAAACCCACACCGGGTGTCATAATC
AACCAATCGTAACCTTCATCTCTTCC
