[The description below was written by a language model from this plasmid's Addgene catalogue record.]
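Description:
pGRE GFP is a yeast expression plasmid built on a pUC18-derived backbone (about 2.8 kb without insert) that has been fitted with a GRE promoter. In E. coli it is maintained as a high-copy plasmid under ampicillin selection, as expected for a pUC-type vector. The depositor describes it as a 2 micron plasmid, meaning it carries the yeast 2μ origin and replicates episomally at multiple copies per cell. It is selected in yeast through the URA3 auxotrophic marker, which complements uracil auxotrophy in ura3 host strains.

The payload is a roughly 720 bp jellyfish GFP open reading frame that ends in its own stop codon, so the plasmid produces free, unfused GFP. The insert was cloned by restriction digestion between a BamHI site at the 5′ end, which is retained, and an SpeI site at the 3′ end, which was destroyed during cloning. Expression is driven by the GRE promoter. GRE normally denotes glucocorticoid response elements, which in yeast give hormone-inducible transcription only when a glucocorticoid receptor is co-expressed; the record does not spell out this arrangement, the promoter's exact composition, or any terminator.

The associated publication concerns prion-based inheritance of a phenotypic trait in yeast. In that context a GFP-only construct would plausibly serve as a control for GFP fusion proteins expressed from the same vector, although the record does not state this purpose explicitly. No feature table is provided, so the positions and orientation of the elements cannot be confirmed.
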