Addgene plasmid #1196: pGRE GFP
Depositing lab: Susan Lindquist. Depositing organization: Whitehead Institute for Biomedical Research. Publication: Support for the prion hypothesis for inheritance of a phenotypic trait in yeast. Patino MM, Liu JJ, Glover JR, Lindquist S. Science 1996 Aug 2;273(5275):622-6. 10.1126/science.273.5275.622 PubMed 8662547.
Backbone
  Vector backbone: pUC18 w/ GRE promoter
  Backbone size w/o insert (bp): 2800
  Vector type: Yeast Expression
  Selectable markers: URA3
Growth in bacteria
  Bacterial resistance: Ampicillin, 100 μg/mL
  Growth temperature: 37°C
  Growth strain: DH5alpha
  Copy number: High Copy
Gene/Insert
  Gene/Insert name: GFP w/ stop codon
  Species: jellyfish
  Insert size (bp): 720
  Mutation: GFP w/ stop codon
  Cloning method: Restriction Enzyme; 5′ cloning site BamHI (not destroyed); 3′ cloning site SpeI (destroyed during cloning)
  Sequencing primers: 5′ n/a
Terms and licenses: Academic/Nonprofit Terms; Industry Terms: Not Available to Industry
Depositor comments: 2 micron yeast plasmid
How to cite: pGRE GFP was a gift from Susan Lindquist (Addgene plasmid # 1196 ; http://n2t.net/addgene:1196 ; RRID:Addgene_1196)
